Addgene plasmid #14366: pAG423GPD-ccdB-DsRed
Purpose: (Empty Backbone)
Depositing lab: Susan Lindquist. Depositing organization: Whitehead Institute for Biomedical Research. Publication: A suite of Gateway cloning vectors for high-throughput genetic analysis in Saccharomyces cerevisiae. Alberti S, Gitler AD, Lindquist S. Yeast. 2007 Oct . 24(10):913-9. 10.1002/yea.1502 PubMed 17583893.
Backbone
  Vector backbone: pRS423
  Vector type: Yeast Expression ; Gateway Destination
  Selectable markers: HIS3
Growth in bacteria
  Bacterial resistance: Chloramphenicol and Ampicillin, 25 & 100 μg/mL
  Growth temperature: 37°C
  Growth strain: ccdB Survival
  Growth instructions: DB3.1, ccdB Survival
  Copy number: Unknown
Gene/Insert
  Gene/Insert name: None
  Tag / fusion protein: DsRed (C terminal on backbone)
  Cloning method: Gateway Cloning
  Sequencing primers: 5′ GPDPro_F
Terms and licenses: Academic/Nonprofit Terms; Industry Terms: Not Available to Industry
Depositor comments: Type of plasmid: 2-micron. This plasmid contains the Gateway technology from Invitrogen; Invitrogen requires purchasing of Gateway Clonase for carrying out the Gateway recombinational cloning reaction http://www.invitrogen.com Please note that the full plasmid sequence is provided as a reference only, and may not match the exact sequence of the plasmid.
How to cite: pAG423GPD-ccdB-DsRed was a gift from Susan Lindquist (Addgene plasmid # 14366 ; http://n2t.net/addgene:14366 ; RRID:Addgene_14366)
