[The description below was written by a language model from this plasmid's Addgene catalogue record and pLannotate feature annotations shown in this document.]
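Description:
pAG423GPD-ccdB-DsRed is an empty Gateway destination vector for constitutive protein expression in Saccharomyces cerevisiae, built on the pRS423 backbone. It is a yeast–E. coli shuttle plasmid. The 2μ origin supports episomal, multicopy maintenance in yeast, and the HIS3 marker, with its own promoter, allows selection in histidine auxotrophs. In bacteria it replicates from a high-copy ColE1/pUC-type origin and carries ampicillin resistance. An f1 origin and remnants of the pBluescript-derived lac/lacZα region, with flanking T3 and T7 promoters, are also annotated.

The expression unit consists of the GPD (TDH3, glyceraldehyde-3-phosphate dehydrogenase) promoter, a Gateway cassette, a DsRed coding sequence and the CYC1 terminator. The cassette is bounded by attR1 and attR2 and contains a chloramphenicol resistance gene and the ccdB toxin gene. Because CcdB poisons gyrase in ordinary E. coli, the unrecombined vector must be propagated in a ccdB-tolerant strain, and chloramphenicol selects for retention of the cassette. In an LR Clonase reaction with an attL-flanked entry clone, the cassette is replaced by the gene of interest, and ccdB counterselects against non-recombinant plasmids in standard strains.

An open reading frame cloned without a stop codon and in frame is expressed as a C-terminal DsRed fusion. The feature annotation identifies the fluorescent protein as the monomeric DsRed-Monomer variant. No insert is present in the deposited plasmid. It belongs to a suite of yeast Gateway vectors designed for high-throughput genetic analysis, and it suits strong expression and fluorescence-based localisation of tagged proteins. The depositor notes that the full sequence is a reference only and may not match the plasmid exactly.
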