Features (pLannotate 1.2.2; 30 found; start..end, strand, type, name):
     68..1410    +  rep_origin     2μ ori: yeast 2μ plasmid origin of replication
   1437..1541    +  promoter       AmpR promoter: bla
   1542..2402    +  CDS            AmpR: β-lactamase; bla; confers resistance to ampicillin, carbenicillin, and related antibiotics
   2573..3161    +  rep_origin     ori: high-copy-number ColE1/pMB1/pBR322/pUC origin of replication
   3344..3436    +  CDS            lacI (fragment): lac repressor; lacI; The lac repressor binds to the lac operator to inhibit transcription in E. coli. This inhibition can be relieved by adding lactose or isopropyl-β-D-thiogalactopyranoside (IPTG).
   3449..3470    +  protein_bind   CAP binding site: CAP binding activates transcription in the presence of cAMP. E. coli catabolite activator protein
   3485..3515    +  promoter       lac promoter: promoter for the E. coli lac operon
   3523..3539    +  protein_bind   lac operator: The lac repressor binds to the lac operator to inhibit transcription in E. coli. This inhibition can be relieved by adding lactose or isopropyl-β-D-thiogalactopyranoside (IPTG). lac repressor encoded by lacI
   3584..3602    +  promoter       T3 promoter: promoter for bacteriophage T3 RNA polymerase
   3631..4275    +  promoter       GAP promoter: S. cerevisiae TDH3; promoter for glyceraldehyde-3-phosphate dehydrogenase
   4281..4301    +  misc_feature   MCS (fragment): pBluescript multiple cloning site
   4305..4429    +  protein_bind   attR1: mutant version of attR; recombination site for the Gateway® LR reaction LR Clonase™
   4454..4484    +  promoter       lac UV5 promoter: E. coli lac promoter with an "up" mutation
   4508..4537    +  promoter       cat promoter (fragment): promoter of the E. coli cat gene encoding chloramphenicol acetyltransferase
   4538..5197    +  CDS            CmR: chloramphenicol acetyltransferase; cat; confers resistance to chloramphenicol
   5379..5537    +  CDS            ccdA (fragment): CCDA_ECO57 - Also known as H, letA. Experimental evidence at protein level: Swiss-Prot protein existence level 1. Antitoxin component of a type II toxin-antitoxin (TA) system which inhibits the post-segregational killing (PSK) of plasmid-free cells, also referred to as a plasmid addiction system. Binds to and blocks the activity of CcdB; will also remove bound CcdB protein from the CcdB-GyrA complex by forming a CcdA-CcdB complex, a process termed rejuvenation. Functions as a transcriptional corepressor for the ccdAB operon, repression also requires CcdB (By similarity). From Escherichia coli
   5542..5844    +  CDS            ccdB: CCDB_ECOLI - Also known as G, letB, letD. Experimental evidence at protein level: Swiss-Prot protein existence level 1. Toxic component of a type II toxin-antitoxin (TA) system, functioning in plasmid maintainence. Responsible for the post- segregational killing (PSK) of plasmid-free cells, also referred to as a plasmid addiction system. Half-life of over 2 hours. Cell killing by CcdB is accompanied by filamentation, defects in chromosome and plasmid segregation, defects in cell division, formation of anucleate cells, decreased DNA synthesis and plasmid loss. Interferes with the activity of DN
   5888..6012    -  protein_bind   attR2: mutant version of attR; recombination site for the Gateway® LR reaction LR Clonase™
   6016..6043    +  misc_feature   MCS (fragment): pBluescript multiple cloning site
   6044..6721    +  CDS            DsRed-Monomer: monomeric derivative of DsRed fluorescent protein (Strongin et al., 2007) mammalian codon-optimized
   6728..6975    +  terminator     CYC1 terminator: S. cerevisiae CYC1; transcription terminator for CYC1
   6994..7012    -  promoter       T7 promoter: promoter for bacteriophage T7 RNA polymerase
   7020..7175    +  CDS            lacZα (fragment): LacZα fragment of β-galactosidase; lacZ fragment
   7183..7638    +  rep_origin     f1 ori (sequence partly withheld): f1 bacteriophage origin of replication; arrow indicates direction of (+) strand synthesis
   7639..7690    -  misc_feature   bom (fragment): basis of mobility region from pBR322
   7898..8557    -  CDS            HIS3: imidazoleglycerol-phosphate dehydratase, required for histidine biosynthesis; S. cerevisiae HIS3; yeast auxotrophic marker
   8558..8744    -  promoter       HIS3 promoter: S. cerevisiae HIS3
   8794..8874    +  CDS            MRM1 (fragment): MRM1_YEAST - Also known as PET56 From Saccharomyces cerevisiae (strain ATCC 204508 / S288c) (Baker's yeast).
   8875..8924    -  misc_feature   bom (fragment): basis of mobility region from pBR322
   9026..1       -  CDS            rop (fragment) (across the origin): Rop protein, which maintains plasmids at low copy number; rop
>Addgene plasmid #14366 | pAG423GPD-ccdB-DsRed | depositor full sequence | sequence record 8029 | Author sequence
GACGAAAGGGCCTCGTGATACGCCTATTTTTATAGGTTAATGTCATGATAATAATGGTTTCTTAGATGAT
CCAATATCAAAGGAAATGATAGCATTGAAGGATGAGACTAATCCAATTGAGGAGTGGCAGCATATAGAAC
AGCTAAAGGGTAGTGCTGAAGGAAGCATACGATACCCCGCATGGAATGGGATAATATCACAGGAGGTACT
AGACTACCTTTCATCCTACATAAATAGACGCATATAAGTACGCATTTAAGCATAAACACGCACTATGCCG
TTCTTCTCATGTATATATATATACAGGCAACACGCAGATATAGGTGCGACGTGAACAGTGAGCTGTATGT
GCGCAGCTCGCGTTGCATTTTCGGAAGCGCTCGTTTTCGGAAACGCTTTGAAGTTCCTATTCCGAAGTTC
CTATTCTCTAGAAAGTATAGGAACTTCAGAGCGCTTTTGAAAACCAAAAGCGCTCTGAAGACGCACTTTC
AAAAAACCAAAAACGCACCGGACTGTAACGAGCTACTAAAATATTGCGAATACCGCTTCCACAAACATTG
CTCAAAAGTATCTCTTTGCTATATATCTCTGTGCTATATCCCTATATAACCTACCCATCCACCTTTCGCT
CCTTGAACTTGCATCTAAACTCGACCTCTACATTTTTTATGTTTATCTCTAGTATTACTCTTTAGACAAA
AAAATTGTAGTAAGAACTATTCATAGAGTGAATCGAAAACAATACGAAAATGTAAACATTTCCTATACGT
AGTATATAGAGACAAAATAGAAGAAACCGTTCATAATTTTCTGACCAATGAAGAATCATCAACGCTATCA
CTTTCTGTTCACAAAGTATGCGCAATCCACATCGGTATAGAATATAATCGGGGATGCCTTTATCTTGAAA
AAATGCACCCGCAGCTTCGCTAGTAATCAGTAAACGCGGGAAGTGGAGTCAGGCTTTTTTTATGGAAGAG
AAAATAGACACCAAAGTAGCCTTCTTCTAACCTTAACGGACCTACAGTGCAAAAAGTTATCAAGAGACTG
CATTATAGAGCGCACAAAGGAGAAAAAAAGTAATCTAAGATGCTTTGTTAGAAAAATAGCGCTCTCGGGA
TGCATTTTTGTAGAACAAAAAAGAAGTATAGATTCTTTGTTGGTAAAATAGCGCTCTCGCGTTGCATTTC
TGTTCTGTAAAAATGCAGCTCAGATTCTTTGTTTGAAAAATTAGCGCTCTCGCGTTGCATTTTTGTTTTA
CAAAAATGAAGCACAGATTCTTCGTTGGTAAAATAGCGCTTTCGCGTTGCATTTCTGTTCTGTAAAAATG
CAGCTCAGATTCTTTGTTTGAAAAATTAGCGCTCTCGCGTTGCATTTTTGTTCTACAAAATGAAGCACAG
ATGCTTCGTTCAGGTGGCACTTTTCGGGGAAATGTGCGCGGAACCCCTATTTGTTTATTTTTCTAAATAC
ATTCAAATATGTATCCGCTCATGAGACAATAACCCTGATAAATGCTTCAATAATATTGAAAAAGGAAGAG
TATGAGTATTCAACATTTCCGTGTCGCCCTTATTCCCTTTTTTGCGGCATTTTGCCTTCCTGTTTTTGCT
CACCCAGAAACGCTGGTGAAAGTAAAAGATGCTGAAGATCAGTTGGGTGCACGAGTGGGTTACATCGAAC
TGGATCTCAACAGCGGTAAGATCCTTGAGAGTTTTCGCCCCGAAGAACGTTTTCCAATGATGAGCACTTT
TAAAGTTCTGCTATGTGGCGCGGTATTATCCCGTATTGACGCCGGGCAAGAGCAACTCGGTCGCCGCATA
CACTATTCTCAGAATGACTTGGTTGAGTACTCACCAGTCACAGAAAAGCATCTTACGGATGGCATGACAG
TAAGAGAATTATGCAGTGCTGCCATAACCATGAGTGATAACACTGCGGCCAACTTACTTCTGACAACGAT
CGGAGGACCGAAGGAGCTAACCGCTTTTTTGCACAACATGGGGGATCATGTAACTCGCCTTGATCGTTGG
GAACCGGAGCTGAATGAAGCCATACCAAACGACGAGCGTGACACCACGATGCCTGTAGCAATGGCAACAA
CGTTGCGCAAACTATTAACTGGCGAACTACTTACTCTAGCTTCCCGGCAACAATTAATAGACTGGATGGA
GGCGGATAAAGTTGCAGGACCACTTCTGCGCTCGGCCCTTCCGGCTGGCTGGTTTATTGCTGATAAATCT
GGAGCCGGTGAGCGTGGGTCTCGCGGTATCATTGCAGCACTGGGGCCAGATGGTAAGCCCTCCCGTATCG
TAGTTATCTACACGACGGGGAGTCAGGCAACTATGGATGAACGAAATAGACAGATCGCTGAGATAGGTGC
CTCACTGATTAAGCATTGGTAACTGTCAGACCAAGTTTACTCATATATACTTTAGATTGATTTAAAACTT
CATTTTTAATTTAAAAGGATCTAGGTGAAGATCCTTTTTGATAATCTCATGACCAAAATCCCTTAACGTG
AGTTTTCGTTCCACTGAGCGTCAGACCCCGTAGAAAAGATCAAAGGATCTTCTTGAGATCCTTTTTTTCT
GCGCGTAATCTGCTGCTTGCAAACAAAAAAACCACCGCTACCAGCGGTGGTTTGTTTGCCGGATCAAGAG
CTACCAACTCTTTTTCCGAAGGTAACTGGCTTCAGCAGAGCGCAGATACCAAATACTGTCCTTCTAGTGT
AGCCGTAGTTAGGCCACCACTTCAAGAACTCTGTAGCACCGCCTACATACCTCGCTCTGCTAATCCTGTT
ACCAGTGGCTGCTGCCAGTGGCGATAAGTCGTGTCTTACCGGGTTGGACTCAAGACGATAGTTACCGGAT
AAGGCGCAGCGGTCGGGCTGAACGGGGGGTTCGTGCACACAGCCCAGCTTGGAGCGAACGACCTACACCG
AACTGAGATACCTACAGCGTGAGCTATGAGAAAGCGCCACGCTTCCCGAAGGGAGAAAGGCGGACAGGTA
TCCGGTAAGCGGCAGGGTCGGAACAGGAGAGCGCACGAGGGAGCTTCCAGGGGGAAACGCCTGGTATCTT
TATAGTCCTGTCGGGTTTCGCCACCTCTGACTTGAGCGTCGATTTTTGTGATGCTCGTCAGGGGGGCGGA
GCCTATGGAAAAACGCCAGCAACGCGGCCTTTTTACGGTTCCTGGCCTTTTGCTGGCCTTTTGCTCACAT
GTTCTTTCCTGCGTTATCCCCTGATTCTGTGGATAACCGTATTACCGCCTTTGAGTGAGCTGATACCGCT
CGCCGCAGCCGAACGACCGAGCGCAGCGAGTCAGTGAGCGAGGAAGCGGAAGAGCGCCCAATACGCAAAC
CGCCTCTCCCCGCGCGTTGGCCGATTCATTAATGCAGCTGGCACGACAGGTTTCCCGACTGGAAAGCGGG
CAGTGAGCGCAACGCAATTAATGTGAGTTACCTCACTCATTAGGCACCCCAGGCTTTACACTTTATGCTT
CCGGCTCCTATGTTGTGTGGAATTGTGAGCGGATAACAATTTCACACAGGAAACAGCTATGACCATGATT
ACGCCAAGCGCGCAATTAACCCTCACTAAAGGGAACAAAAGCTGGAGCTCTTCGAGTTTATCATTATCAA
TACTCGCCATTTCAAAGAATACGTAAATAATTAATAGTAGTGATTTTCCTAACTTTATTTAGTCAAAAAA
TTAGCCTTTTAATTCTGCTGTAACCCGTACATGCCCAAAATAGGGGGCGGGTTACACAGAATATATAACA
CCGAAGGTGCCTGGGTGAACAGGTTTATTCCTGGCATCCACTAAATATAATGGAGCCCGCTTTTTAAGCT
GGCATCCAGAAAAAAAAAGAATCCCAGCACCAAAATATTGTTTTCTTCACCAACCATCAGTTCATAGGTC
CATTCTCTTAGCGCAACTACAGAGAACAGGGGCACAAACAGGCAAAAAACGGGCACAACCTCAATGGAGT
GATGCAACCTGCCTGGAGTAAATGATGACACAAGGCAATTGACCCACGCATGTATCTATCTCATTTTCTT
ACACCTTCTATTACCTTCTGCTCTCTCTGATTTGGAAAAAGCTGAAAAAAAAGGTTGAAACCAGTTCCCT
GAAATTATTCCCCTACTTGACTAATAAGTATATAAAGACGGTAGGTATTGATTGTAATTCTGTAAATCTA
TTTCTTAAACTTCTTAAATTCTACTTTTATAGTTAGTCTTTTTTTTAGTTTTAAAACACCAGAACTTAGT
TTCGACGGATTCTAGAACTAGTGGATCCCCCATCACAAGTTTGTACAAAAAAGCTGAACGAGAAACGTAA
AATGATATAAATATCAATATATTAAATTAGATTTTGCATAAAAAACAGACTACATAATACTGTAAAACAC
AACATATCCAGTCACTATGGCGGCCGCATTAGGCACCCCAGGCTTTACACTTTATGCTTCCGGCTCGTAT
AATGTGTGGATTTTGAGTTAGGATCCGTCGAGATTTTCAGGAGCTAAGGAAGCTAAAATGGAGAAAAAAA
TCACTGGATATACCACCGTTGATATATCCCAATGGCATCGTAAAGAACATTTTGAGGCATTTCAGTCAGT
TGCTCAATGTACCTATAACCAGACCGTTCAGCTGGATATTACGGCCTTTTTAAAGACCGTAAAGAAAAAT
AAGCACAAGTTTTATCCGGCCTTTATTCACATTCTTGCCCGCCTGATGAATGCTCATCCGGAATTCCGTA
TGGCAATGAAAGACGGTGAGCTGGTGATATGGGATAGTGTTCACCCTTGTTACACCGTTTTCCATGAGCA
AACTGAAACGTTTTCATCGCTCTGGAGTGAATACCACGACGATTTCCGGCAGTTTCTACACATATATTCG
CAAGATGTGGCGTGTTACGGTGAAAACCTGGCCTATTTCCCTAAAGGGTTTATTGAGAATATGTTTTTCG
TCTCAGCCAATCCCTGGGTGAGTTTCACCAGTTTTGATTTAAACGTGGCCAATATGGACAACTTCTTCGC
CCCCGTTTTCACCATGGGCAAATATTATACGCAAGGCGACAAGGTGCTGATGCCGCTGGCGATTCAGGTT
CATCATGCCGTCTGTGATGGCTTCCATGTCGGCAGAATGCTTAATGAATTACAACAGTACTGCGATGAGT
GGCAGGGCGGGGCGTAAACGCCGCGTGGATCCGGCTTACTAAAAGCCAGATAACAGTATGCGTATTTGCG
CGCTGATTTTTGCGGTATAAGAATATATACTGATATGTATACCCGAAGTATGTCAAAAAGAGGTATGCTA
TGAAGCAGCGTATTACAGTGACAGTTGACAGCGACAGCTATCAGTTGCTCAAGGCATATATGATGTCAAT
ATCTCCGGTCTGGTAAGCACAACCATGCAGAATGAAGCCCGTCGTCTGCGTGCCGAACGCTGGAAAGCGG
AAAATCAGGAAGGGATGGCTGAGGTCGCCCGGTTTATTGAAATGAACGGCTCTTTTGCTGACGAGAACAG
GGGCTGGTGAAATGCAGTTTAAGGTTTACACCTATAAAAGAGAGAGCCGTTATCGTCTGTTTGTGGATGT
ACAGAGTGATATTATTGACACGCCCGGGCGACGGATGGTGATCCCCCTGGCCAGTGCACGTCTGCTGTCA
GATAAAGTCTCCCGTGAACTTTACCCGGTGGTGCATATCGGGGATGAAAGCTGGCGCATGATGACCACCG
ATATGGCCAGTGTGCCGGTCTCCGTTATCGGGGAAGAAGTGGCTGATCTCAGCCACCGCGAAAATGACAT
CAAAAACGCCATTAACCTGATGTTCTGGGGAATATAAATGTCAGGCTCCCTTATACACAGCCAGTCTGCA
GGTCGACCATAGTGACTGGATATGTTGTGTTTTACAGTATTATGTAGTCTGTTTTTTATGCAAAATCTAA
TTTAATATATTGATATTTATATCATTTTACGTTTCTCGTTCAGCTTTCTTGTACAAAGTGGTGATGGGCT
GCAGGAATTCGATATCAAGCTTAATGGACAACACCGAGGACGTCATCAAGGAGTTCATGCAGTTCAAGGT
GCGCATGGAGGGCTCCGTGAACGGCCACTACTTCGAGATCGAGGGCGAGGGCGAGGGCAAGCCCTACGAG
GGCACCCAGACCGCCAAGCTGCAGGTGACCAAGGGCGGCCCCCTGCCCTTCGCCTGGGACATCCTGTCCC
CCCAGTTCCAGTACGGCTCCAAGGCCTACGTGAAGCACCCCGCCGACATCCCCGACTACATGAAGCTGTC
CTTCCCCGAGGGCTTCACCTGGGAGCGCTCCATGAACTTCGAGGACGGCGGCGTGGTGGAGGTGCAGCAG
GACTCCTCCCTGCAGGACGGCACCTTCATCTACAAGGTGAAGTTCAAGGGCGTGAACTTCCCCGCCGACG
GCCCCGTAATGCAGAAGAAGACTGCCGGCTGGGAGCCCTCCACCGAGAAGCTGTACCCCCAGGACGGCGT
GCTGAAGGGCGAGATCTCCCACGCCCTGAAGCTGAAGGACGGCGGCCACTACACCTGCGACTTCAAGACC
GTGTACAAGGCCAAGAAGCCCGTGCAGCTGCCCGGCAACCACTACGTGGACTCCAAGCTGGACATCACCA
ACCACAACGAGGACTACACCGTGGTGGAGCAGTACGAGCACGCCGAGGCCCGCCACTCCGGCTCCCAGTA
GCTCGAGTCATGTAATTAGTTATGTCACGCTTACATTCACGCCCTCCCCCCACATCCGCTCTAACCGAAA
AGGAAGGAGTTAGACAACCTGAAGTCTAGGTCCCTATTTATTTTTTTATAGTTATGTTAGTATTAAGAAC
GTTATTTATATTTCAAATTTTTCTTTTTTTTCTGTACAGACGCGTGTACGCATGTAACATTATACTGAAA
ACCTTGCTTGAGAAGGTTTTGGGACGCTCGAAGGCTTTAATTTGCGGCCGGTACCCAATTCGCCCTATAG
TGAGTCGTATTACGCGCGCTCACTGGCCGTCGTTTTACAACGTCGTGACTGGGAAAACCCTGGCGTTACC
CAACTTAATCGCCTTGCAGCACATCCCCCTTTCGCCAGCTGGCGTAATAGCGAAGAGGCCCGCACCGATC
GCCCTTCCCAACAGTTGCGCAGCCTGAATGGCGAATGGCGCG
[124 nt withheld, positions 7183-7306]
C
[91 nt withheld, positions 7308-7398]
A
[49 nt withheld, positions 7400-7448]
CCTTTGACGTTGGAGTCCACGTTCTTT
[37 nt withheld, positions 7476-7512]
ACCCTATCTCGGTCTATTCTTTTGATTTATAAGGGATTTTGCCGATTTCGGCCTATTGGTTAAAAAATGA
GCTGATTTAACAAAAATTTAACGCGAATTTTAACAAAATATTAACGTTTACAATTTCCTGATGCGGTATT
TTCTCCTTACGCATCTGTGCGGTATTTCACACCGCATAGATCCGTCGAGTTCAAGAGAAAAAAAAAGAAA
AAGCAAAAAGAAAAAAGGAAAGCGCGCCTCGTTCAGAATGACACGTATAGAATGATGCATTACCTTGTCA
TCTTCAGTATCATACTGTTCGTATACATACTTACTGACATTCATAGGTATACATATATACACATGTATAT
ATATCGTATGCTGCAGCTTTAAATAATCGGTGTCACTACATAAGAACACCTTTGGTGGAGGGAACATCGT
TGGTACCATTGGGCGAGGTGGCTTCTCTTATGGCAACCGCAAGAGCCTTGAACGCACTCTCACTACGGTG
ATGATCATTCTTGCCTCGCAGACAATCAACGTGGAGGGTAATTCTGCTAGCCTCTGCAAAGCTTTCAAGA
AAATGCGGGATCATCTCGCAAGAGAGATCTCCTACTTTCTCCCTTTGCAAACCAAGTTCGACAACTGCGT
ACGGCCTGTTCGAAAGATCTACCACCGCTCTGGAAAGTGCCTCATCCAAAGGCGCAAATCCTGATCCAAA
CCTTTTTACTCCACGCGCCAGTAGGGCCTCTTTAAAAGCTTGACCGAGAGCAATCCCGCAGTCTTCAGTG
GTGTGATGGTCGTCTATGTGTAAGTCACCAATGCACTCAACGATTAGCGACCAGCCGGAATGCTTGGCCA
GAGCATGTATCATATGGTCCAGAAACCCTATACCTGTGTGGACGTTAATCACTTGCGATTGTGTGGCCTG
TTCTGCTACTGCTTCTGCCTCTTTTTCTGGGAAGATCGAGTGCTCTATCGCTAGGGGACCACCCTTTAAA
GAGATCGCAATCTGAATCTTGGTTTCATTTGTAATACGCTTTACTAGGGCTTTCTGCTCTGTCATCTTTG
CCTTCGTTTATCTTGCCTGCTCATTTTTTAGTATATTCTTCGAAGAAATCACATTACTTTATATAATGTA
TAATTCATTATGTGATAATGCCAATCGCTAAGAAAAAAAAAGAGTCATCCGCTAGGGGAAAAAAAAAAAT
GAAAATCATTACCGAGGCATAAAAAAATATAGAGTGTACTAGAGGAGGCCAAGAGTAATAGAAAAAGAAA
ATTGCGGGAAAGGACTGTGTTATGACTTCCCTGACTAATGCCGTGTTCAAACGATACCTGGCAGTGACTC
CTAGCGCTCACCAAGCTCTTAAAACGGGAATTTATGGTGCACTCTCAGTACAATCTGCTCTGATGCCGCA
TAGTTAAGCCAGCCCCGACACCCGCCAACACCCGCTGACGCGCCCTGACGGGCTTGTCTGCTCCCGGCAT
CCGCTTACAGACAAGCTGTGACCGTCTCCGGGAGCTGCATGTGTCAGAGGTTTTCACCGTCATCACCGAA
ACGCGCGA
