>Addgene plasmid #14366 | pAG423GPD-ccdB-DsRed | addgene partial sequence | sequence record 20981 | 14366 with pRS_marker
TAGGAGTCACTGCCAGGTATCGTTTGAACACGGCATTAGTCAGGGAAGTCATAACACAGTCCTTTCCCGC
AATTTTCTTTTTCTATTACTCTTGGCCTCCTCTAGTACACTCTATATTTTTTTATGCCTCGGTAATGATT
TTCATTTTTTTTTTTCCACCTAGCGGATGACTCTTTTTTTTTCTTAGCGATTGGCATTATCACATAATGA
ATTATACATTATATAAAGTAATGTGATTTCTTCGAAGAATATACTAAAAAATGAGCAGGCAAGATAAACG
AAGGCAAAGATGACAGAGCAGAAAGCCCTAGTAAAGCGTATTACAAATGAAACCAAGATTCAGATTGCGA
TCTCTTTAAAGGGTGGTCCCCTAGCGATAGAGCACTCGATCTTCCCAGAAAAAGAGGCAGAAGCAGTAGC
AGAACAGGCCACACAATCGCAAGTGATTAACGTCCACACAGGTATAGGGTTTCTGGACCATATGATACAT
GCTCTGGCCAAGCATTCCGGCTGGTCGCTAATCGTTGAGTGCATTGGTGACTTACACATAGACGACCATC
ACACCACTGAAGACTGCGGGATTGCTCTCGGTCAAGCTTTTAAAGAGGCCCTAGGGGCC
