>Addgene plasmid #14366 | pAG423GPD-ccdB-DsRed | addgene partial sequence | sequence record 20982 | 14366 with GW5
TAAAGTGTAAAGCCTGGGGGTGCCTAATGCGGCCGCCATAGTGACTGGATATGTTGTGTTTTACAGTATT
ATGTAGTCTGTTTTTTATGCAAAATCTAATTTAATATATTGATATTTATATCATTTTACGTTTCTCGTTC
AGCTTTTTTGTACAAACTTGTGATGGGGGATCCACTAGTTCTAGAATCCGTCGAAACTAAGTTCTGGTGT
TTTAAAACTAAAAAAAAGACTAACTATAAAAGTAGAATTTAAGAAGTTTAAGAAATAGATTTACAGAATT
ACAATCAATACCTACCGTCTTTATATACTTATTAGTCAAGTAGGGGAATAATTTCAGGGAACTGGTTTCA
ACCTTTTTTTTCAGCTTTTTCCAAATCAGAGAGAGCAGAAGGTAATAGAAGGTGTAAGAAAATGAGATAG
ATACATGCGTGGGTCAATTGCCTTGTGTCATCATTTACTCCAGGCAGGTTGCATCACTCCATTGAGGTTG
TGCCCGTTTTTTGCCTGTTTGTGCCCCTGTTCTCTGTAGTTGCGCTAAGAGAATGGACCTATGAACTGAT
GGTTGGTGAAGAAAACAATATTTTGGTGCTGGGATTCTTTTTTTTTCTGGATGCCAGCTTAAAAAGCGGG
CTCCATTATATTTAGTGGATGCCAGGAATAAACTGTTCACCCAGACACCTACGATGTTATATATTCTGTG
TAACCCGCCCCCTATTTTGG
