>Addgene plasmid #14366 | pAG423GPD-ccdB-DsRed | addgene partial sequence | sequence record 20983 | 14366 with GW3
CGGGGAAGAGTGGCTGATCTCAGCCACCGCGAAAATGACATCAAAAACGCCATTAACCTGATGTTCTGGG
GAATATAAATGTCAGGCTCCCTTATACACAGCCAGTCTGCAGGTCGACCATAGTGACTGGATATGTTGTG
TTTTACAGTATTATGTAGTCTGTTTTTTATGCAAAATCTAATTTAATATATTGATATTTATATCATTTTA
CGTTTCTCGTTCAGCTTTCTTGTACAAAGTGGTGATGGGCTGCAGGAATTCGATATCAAGCTTAATGGAC
AACACCGAGGACGTCATCAAGGAGTTCATGCAGTTCAAGGTGCGCATGGAGGGCTCCGTGAACGGCCACT
ACTTCGAGATCGAGGGCGAGGGCGAGGGCAAGCCCTACGAGGGCACCCAGACCGCCAAGCTGCAGGTGAC
CAAGGGCGGCCCCCTGCCCTTCGCCTGGGACATCCTGTCCCCCCAGTTCCAGTACGGCTCCAAGGCCTAC
GTGAAGCACCCCGCCGACATCCCCGACTACATGAAGCTGTCCTTCCCCGAGGGCTTCACCTGGGAGCGCT
CCATGAACTTCGAGGACGGCGGCGTGGTGGAGGTGCAGCAGGACTCCTCCCTGCAGGACGGCACCTTCAT
CTACAAGGTGAAGTTCAAGGGCGTGAACTTCCCCGCCG
